Addgene plasmid #57210: PS-CFP2-ALK5-N-13
Purpose: Localization: Membrane Receptor, Excitation: 400 / 490, Emission: 468 / 511
Depositing lab: Michael Davidson. Depositing organization: Florida State University, Tallahassee.
Backbone
  Vector backbone: PS-CFP2-N1
  Backbone size w/o insert (bp): 4750
  Vector type: Mammalian Expression
  Selectable markers: Neomycin (select with G418)
Growth in bacteria
  Bacterial resistance: Kanamycin, 50 μg/mL
  Growth temperature: 37°C
  Growth strain: DH5alpha
  Copy number: High Copy
Gene/Insert
  Gene/Insert name: ALK5 (alt name: NM_004612.2)
  Species: H. sapiens (human)
  Entrez Gene: TGFBR1 (a.k.a. AAT5, ACVRLK4, ALK-5, ALK5, ESS1, LDS1, LDS1A, LDS2A, MSSE, SKR4, TBR-i, TBRI, TGFR-1, tbetaR-I)
  Promoter: CMV
  Tag / fusion protein: PS-CFP2 (C terminal on backbone)
  Cloning method: Unknown
  Sequencing primers: 5′ CMV-F; 3′ SV40pA-R
Terms and licenses: Academic/Nonprofit Terms; Industry Terms
Depositor comments: . Excitation = 400 / 490; Emission = 468 / 511
How to cite: PS-CFP2-ALK5-N-13 was a gift from Michael Davidson (Addgene plasmid # 57210 ; http://n2t.net/addgene:57210 ; RRID:Addgene_57210)
