[The description below was written by a language model from this plasmid's Addgene catalogue record and pLannotate feature annotations shown in this document.]
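Description:
PS-CFP2-ALK5-N-13 is a mammalian expression plasmid built on the PS-CFP2-N1 backbone, an N1-type fluorescent protein fusion vector. It encodes human ALK5 (TGFBR1, the TGF-beta type I receptor) fused at its C terminus to the photoswitchable fluorescent protein PS-CFP2. The sequenced record is 6,220 nt. Transcription is driven by the human cytomegalovirus immediate early enhancer and promoter, followed by a remnant of the multiple cloning site. The TGFBR1 coding sequence comes next, then a short gap that presumably encodes a linker (the "13" in the name probably refers to its length, though the record does not say so), and then the mammalian codon-optimized PS-CFP2 open reading frame. An SV40 polyadenylation signal terminates the transcript.

The plasmid replicates in E. coli from a high-copy ColE1/pUC-type origin and also carries an f1 origin for single-stranded DNA production. A single NeoR/KanR (Tn5 aminoglycoside phosphotransferase) gene serves both hosts. A bacterial bla promoter drives it for kanamycin selection, and the SV40 enhancer/early promoter drives it for G418 selection of stably transfected mammalian cells, with an HSV TK polyadenylation signal downstream. The short large T antigen, ble and bGH poly(A) fragments in the table are most likely annotation remnants of the backbone, not functional elements.

TGFBR1 is a transmembrane serine/threonine kinase that pairs with TGFBR2 to transduce TGF-beta signals, so the fusion acts as a membrane receptor localization marker. PS-CFP2 switches from cyan to green (excitation 400/490 nm, emission 468/511 nm). This allows a chosen pool of tagged receptor to be photoconverted and followed in live cells, for example to track its trafficking or turnover.
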