Features (pLannotate 1.2.2; 16 found; start..end, strand, type, name):
      1..304     +  enhancer       CMV enhancer: human cytomegalovirus immediate early enhancer
    305..508     +  promoter       CMV promoter: human cytomegalovirus (CMV) immediate early promoter
    531..554     +  misc_feature   MCS (fragment): multiple cloning site
    561..2069    +  CDS            TGFBR1: TGFR1_HUMAN - Also known as ALK5, SKR4. Experimental evidence at protein level: Swiss-Prot protein existence level 1. Transmembrane serine/threonine kinase forming with the TGF- beta type II serine/threonine kinase receptor, TGFBR2, the non- promiscuous receptor for the TGF-beta cytokines TGFB1, TGFB2 and TGFB3. Transduces the TGFB1, TGFB2 and TGFB3 signal from the cell surface to the cytoplasm and is thus regulating a plethora of physiological and pathological processes including cell cycle arrest in epithelial and hematopoietic cells, control of mesenchymal cell proliferation and differentia
   2109..2825    +  CDS            PS-CFP2: photoswitchable cyan-to-green fluorescent protein mammalian codon-optimized
   2842..2925    +  CDS            large T antigen (fragment): large T antigen from SV40 (simian virus 40)
   2948..3069    +  polyA_signal   SV40 poly(A) signal: SV40 polyadenylation signal
   3103..3531    -  rep_origin     f1 ori (sequence partly withheld): f1 bacteriophage origin of replication; arrow indicates direction of (+) strand synthesis
   3558..3662    +  promoter       AmpR promoter: bla
   3664..4021    +  promoter       SV40 promoter: SV40 enhancer and early promoter
   4056..4850    +  CDS            NeoR/KanR: aminoglycoside phosphotransferase from Tn5; aph(3')-II (or nptII); confers resistance to neomycin, kanamycin, and G418 (Geneticin®)
   4871..5023    +  CDS            ble (fragment): BLE_KLEPN - Experimental evidence at protein level: Swiss-Prot protein existence level 1. Binding protein with a strong affinity to the bleomycin family of antibiotics. Binds to CL990; an antimitotic-antibiotic compound. From Klebsiella pneumoniae.
   5082..5129    +  polyA_signal   HSV TK poly(A) signal: herpes simplex virus thymidine kinase polyadenylation signal (Cole and Stacy, 1985)
   5220..5236    -  polyA_signal   bGH poly(A) signal (fragment): bovine growth hormone polyadenylation signal
   5458..6046    +  rep_origin     ori: high-copy-number ColE1/pMB1/pBR322/pUC origin of replication
   6161..6220    +  enhancer       CMV enhancer (fragment): human cytomegalovirus immediate early enhancer
>Addgene plasmid #57210 | PS-CFP2-ALK5-N-13 | addgene full sequence | sequence record 221553 | Addgene NGS Result
CGTTACATAACTTACGGTAAATGGCCCGCCTGGCTGACCGCCCAACGACCCCCGCCCATTGACGTCAATA
ATGACGTATGTTCCCATAGTAACGCCAATAGGGACTTTCCATTGACGTCAATGGGTGGAGTATTTACGGT
AAACTGCCCACTTGGCAGTACATCAAGTGTATCATATGCCAAGTACGCCCCCTATTGACGTCAATGACGG
TAAATGGCCCGCCTGGCATTATGCCCAGTACATGACCTTATGGGACTTTCCTACTTGGCAGTACATCTAC
GTATTAGTCATCGCTATTACCATGGTGATGCGGTTTTGGCAGTACATCAATGGGCGTGGATAGCGGTTTG
ACTCACGGGGATTTCCAAGTCTCCACCCCATTGACGTCAATGGGAGTTTGTTTTGGCACCAAAATCAACG
GGACTTTCCAAAATGTCGTAACAACTCCGCCCCATTGACGCAAATGGGCGGTAGGCGTGTACGGTGGGAG
GTCTATATAAGCAGAGCTGGTTTAGTGAACCGTCAGATCCGCTAGCGCTACCGGACTCAGATCTGCCACC
ATGGAGGCGGCGGTCGCTGCTCCGCGTCCCCGGCTGCTCCTCCTCGTGCTGGCGGCGGCGGCGGCGGCGG
CGGCGGCGCTGCTCCCGGGGGCGACGGCGTTACAGTGTTTCTGCCACCTCTGTACAAAAGACAATTTTAC
TTGTGTGACAGATGGGCTCTGCTTTGTCTCTGTCACAGAGACCACAGACAAAGTTATACACAACAGCATG
TGTATAGCTGAAATTGACTTAATTCCTCGAGATAGGCCGTTTGTATGTGCACCCTCTTCAAAAACTGGGT
CTGTGACTACAACATATTGCTGCAATCAGGACCATTGCAATAAAATAGAACTTCCAACTACTGTAAAGTC
ATCACCTGGCCTTGGTCCTGTGGAACTGGCAGCTGTCATTGCTGGACCAGTGTGCTTCGTCTGCATCTCA
CTCATGTTGATGGTCTATATCTGCCACAACCGCACTGTCATTCACCATCGAGTGCCAAATGAAGAGGACC
CTTCATTAGATCGCCCTTTTATTTCAGAGGGTACTACGTTGAAAGACTTAATTTATGATATGACAACGTC
AGGTTCTGGCTCAGGTTTACCATTGCTTGTTCAGAGAACAATTGCGAGAACTATTGTGTTACAAGAAAGC
ATTGGCAAAGGTCGATTTGGAGAAGTTTGGAGAGGAAAGTGGCGGGGAGAAGAAGTTGCTGTTAAGATAT
TCTCCTCTAGAGAAGAACGTTCGTGGTTCCGTGAGGCAGAGATTTATCAAACTGTAATGTTACGTCATGA
AAACATCCTGGGATTTATAGCAGCAGACAATAAAGACAATGGTACTTGGACTCAGCTCTGGTTGGTGTCA
GATTATCATGAGCATGGATCCCTTTTTGATTACTTAAACAGATACACAGTTACTGTGGAAGGAATGATAA
AACTTGCTCTGTCCACGGCGAGCGGTCTTGCCCATCTTCACATGGAGATTGTTGGTACCCAAGGAAAGCC
AGCCATTGCTCATAGAGATTTGAAATCAAAGAATATCTTGGTAAAGAAGAATGGAACTTGCTGTATTGCA
GACTTAGGACTGGCAGTAAGACATGATTCAGCCACAGATACCATTGATATTGCTCCAAACCACAGAGTGG
GAACAAAAAGGTACATGGCCCCTGAAGTTCTCGATGATTCCATAAATATGAAACATTTTGAATCCTTCAA
ACGTGCTGACATCTATGCAATGGGCTTAGTATTCTGGGAAATTGCTCGACGATGTTCCATTGGTGGAATT
CATGAAGATTACCAACTGCCTTATTATGATCTTGTACCTTCTGACCCATCAGTTGAAGAAATGAGAAAAG
TTGTTTGTGAACAGAAGTTAAGGCCAAATATCCCAAACAGATGGCAGAGCTGTGAAGCCTTGAGAGTAAT
GGCTAAAATTATGAGAGAATGTTGGTATGCCAATGGAGCAGCTAGGCTTACAGCATTGCGGATTAAGAAA
ACATTATCGCAACTCAGTCAACAGGAAGGCATCAAAATGGGTTCCGGGGGTGCGGGCGGCGGAGGACCGG
TCGCCACCATGAGCAAGGGCGCCGAGCTGTTCACCGGCATCGTGCCCATCCTGATCGAGCTGAATGGCGA
TGTGAATGGCCACAAGTTCAGCGTGAGCGGCGAGGGCGAGGGCGATGCCACCTACGGCAAGCTGACCCTG
AAGTTCATCTGCACCACCGGCAAGCTGCCTGTGCCCTGGCCCACCCTGGTGGCCACCCTGAGCTACGGCG
TGCAGTGCTTCTCACGCTACCCCGATCACATGAAGCAGCACGACTTCTTCAAGAGCGCCATGCCTGAGGG
CTACATCCAGGAGCGCACCATCTTCTTCGAGGATGACGGCAACTACAAGACGCGCGCCGAGGTGAAGTTC
GAGGGCGATACCCTGGTGAGTCGCATCGAGCTGACCGGCACTGATTTCAAGGAGGATGGCAACATCCTGG
GCAATAAGATGGAGTACAACTACAACGCCACCAATGTGTACATCGTGGCCGACAAGGCCAGGAATGGCAT
CAAGGTGAACTTCAAGGTCCGCCACAACATCAAGGATGGCAGCGTGCAGCTGGCCGACCACTACCAGCAG
AATACCCCCATCGGCGATGGCCCTGTGCTGCTGCCCGATAACCACTACCTGTCCACCCAGAGCGCCCTGT
CCAAGGACCCCAACGAGAAGCGCGATCACATGATCTACCTCGAGTTCGTGACCGCCGCCGCCATCACCCA
CGGCATGGATGAGCTGTACAAGTAAAGCGGCCGCGACTCTAGATCATAATCAGCCATACCACATTTGTAG
AGGTTTTACTTGCTTTAAAAAACCTCCCACACCTCCCCCTGAACCTGAAACATAAAATGAATGCAATTGT
TGTTGTTAACTTGTTTATTGCAGCTTATAATGGTTACAAATAAAGCAATAGCATCACAAATTTCACAAAT
AAAGCATTTTTTTCACTGCATTCTAGTTGTGGTTTGTCCAAACTCATCAATGTATCTTAAGGCGTAAATT
GTAAGCGTTAATATTTTGTTAAAATTCGCGTTAAATTTTTGTTAAATCAGCTCATTTTTTAACCAATAGG
CCGAAATCGGCAAAATCCCTTATAAATCAAAAGAATAGACCGAGATAGGGT
[37 nt withheld, positions 3202-3238]
AAAGAACGTGGACTCCAACGTCAAAGG
[49 nt withheld, positions 3266-3314]
T
[91 nt withheld, positions 3316-3406]
G
[124 nt withheld, positions 3408-3531]
CAGGTGGCACTTTTCGGGGAAATGTGCGCGGAACCCCTATTTGTTTATTTTTCTAAATACATTCAAATAT
GTATCCGCTCATGAGACAATAACCCTGATAAATGCTTCAATAATATTGAAAAAGGAAGAGTCCTGAGGCG
GAAAGAACCAGCTGTGGAATGTGTGTCAGTTAGGGTGTGGAAAGTCCCCAGGCTCCCCAGCAGGCAGAAG
TATGCAAAGCATGCATCTCAATTAGTCAGCAACCAGGTGTGGAAAGTCCCCAGGCTCCCCAGCAGGCAGA
AGTATGCAAAGCATGCATCTCAATTAGTCAGCAACCATAGTCCCGCCCCTAACTCCGCCCATCCCGCCCC
TAACTCCGCCCAGTTCCGCCCATTCTCCGCCCCATGGCTGACTAATTTTTTTTATTTATGCAGAGGCCGA
GGCCGCCTCGGCCTCTGAGCTATTCCAGAAGTAGTGAGGAGGCTTTTTTGGAGGCCTAGGCTTTTGCAAA
GATCGATCAAGAGACAGGATGAGGATCGTTTCGCATGATTGAACAAGATGGATTGCACGCAGGTTCTCCG
GCCGCTTGGGTGGAGAGGCTATTCGGCTATGACTGGGCACAACAGACAATCGGCTGCTCTGATGCCGCCG
TGTTCCGGCTGTCAGCGCAGGGGCGCCCGGTTCTTTTTGTCAAGACCGACCTGTCCGGTGCCCTGAATGA
ACTGCAAGACGAGGCAGCGCGGCTATCGTGGCTGGCCACGACGGGCGTTCCTTGCGCAGCTGTGCTCGAC
GTTGTCACTGAAGCGGGAAGGGACTGGCTGCTATTGGGCGAAGTGCCGGGGCAGGATCTCCTGTCATCTC
ACCTTGCTCCTGCCGAGAAAGTATCCATCATGGCTGATGCAATGCGGCGGCTGCATACGCTTGATCCGGC
TACCTGCCCATTCGACCACCAAGCGAAACATCGCATCGAGCGAGCACGTACTCGGATGGAAGCCGGTCTT
GTCGATCAGGATGATCTGGACGAAGAGCATCAGGGGCTCGCGCCAGCCGAACTGTTCGCCAGGCTCAAGG
CGAGCATGCCCGACGGCGAGGATCTCGTCGTGACCCATGGCGATGCCTGCTTGCCGAATATCATGGTGGA
AAATGGCCGCTTTTCTGGATTCATCGACTGTGGCCGGCTGGGTGTGGCGGACCGCTATCAGGACATAGCG
TTGGCTACCCGTGATATTGCTGAAGAGCTTGGCGGCGAATGGGCTGACCGCTTCCTCGTGCTTTACGGTA
TCGCCGCTCCCGATTCGCAGCGCATCGCCTTCTATCGCCTTCTTGACGAGTTCTTCTGAGCGGGACTCTG
GGGTTCGAAATGACCGACCAAGCGACGCCCAACCTGCCATCACGAGATTTCGATTCCACCGCCGCCTTCT
ATGAAAGGTTGGGCTTCGGAATCGTTTTCCGGGACGCCGGCTGGATGATCCTCCAGCGCGGGGATCTCAT
GCTGGAGTTCTTCGCCCACCCTAGGGGGAGGCTAACTGAAACACGGAAGGAGACAATACCGGAAGGAACC
CGCGCTATGACGGCAATAAAAAGACAGAATAAAACGCACGGTGTTGGGTCGTTTGTTCATAAACGCGGGG
TTCGGTCCCAGGGCTGGCACTCTGTCGATACCCCACCGAGACCCCATTGGGGCCAATACGCCCGCGTTTC
TTCCTTTTCCCCACCCCACCCCCCAAGTTCGGGTGAAGGCCCAGGGCTCGCAGCCAACGTCGGGGCGGCA
GGCCCTGCCATAGCCTCAGGTTACTCATATATACTTTAGATTGATTTAAAACTTCATTTTTAATTTAAAA
GGATCTAGGTGAAGATCCTTTTTGATAATCTCATGACCAAAATCCCTTAACGTGAGTTTTCGTTCCACTG
AGCGTCAGACCCCGTAGAAAAGATCAAAGGATCTTCTTGAGATCCTTTTTTTCTGCGCGTAATCTGCTGC
TTGCAAACAAAAAAACCACCGCTACCAGCGGTGGTTTGTTTGCCGGATCAAGAGCTACCAACTCTTTTTC
CGAAGGTAACTGGCTTCAGCAGAGCGCAGATACCAAATACTGTTCTTCTAGTGTAGCCGTAGTTAGGCCA
CCACTTCAAGAACTCTGTAGCACCGCCTACATACCTCGCTCTGCTAATCCTGTTACCAGTGGCTGCTGCC
AGTGGCGATAAGTCGTGTCTTACCGGGTTGGACTCAAGACGATAGTTACCGGATAAGGCGCAGCGGTCGG
GCTGAACGGGGGGTTCGTGCACACAGCCCAGCTTGGAGCGAACGACCTACACCGAACTGAGATACCTACA
GCGTGAGCTATGAGAAAGCGCCACGCTTCCCGAAGGGAGAAAGGCGGACAGGTATCCGGTAAGCGGCAGG
GTCGGAACAGGAGAGCGCACGAGGGAGCTTCCAGGGGGAAACGCCTGGTATCTTTATAGTCCTGTCGGGT
TTCGCCACCTCTGACTTGAGCGTCGATTTTTGTGATGCTCGTCAGGGGGGCGGAGCCTATGGAAAAACGC
CAGCAACGCGGCCTTTTTACGGTTCCTGGCCTTTTGCTGGCCTTTTGCTCACATGTTCTTTCCTGCGTTA
TCCCCTGATTCTGTGGATAACCGTATTACCGCCATGCATTAGTTATTAATAGTAATCAATTACGGGGTCA
TTAGTTCATAGCCCATATATGGAGTTCCG
